>Addgene plasmid #129407 | pLL1276 | depositor full sequence | sequence record 248309 | pLL1276 sequence 15189 bps
GAGTCGTGACTAAGAACGTCAAAGTAATTAACAATACAGCTATTTTTCTCATGCTTTTACCCCTTTCATA
AAATTTAATTTTATCGTTATCATAAAAAATTATAGACGTTATATTGCTTGCCGGGATATAGTGCTGGGCA
TTCGTTGGTGCAAAATGTTCGGAGTAAGGTGGATATTGATTTGCATGTTGATCTATTGCATTGAAATGAT
TAGTTATCCGTAAATATTAATTAATCATATCATAAATTAATTATATCATAATTGTTTTGACGAATGAAGG
TTTTTGGATAAATTATCAAGTAAAGGAACGCTAAAAATTTTGGCGTAAAATATCAAAATGACCACTTGAA
TTAATATGGTAAAGTAGATATAATATTTTGGTAAACATGCCTTCAGCAAGGTTAGATTAGCTGTTTCCGT
ATAAATTAACCGTATGGTAAAACGGCAGTCAGAAAAATAAGTCATAAGATTCCGTTATGAAAATATACTT
CGGTAGTTAATAATAAGAGATATGAGGTAAGAGATACAAGATAAGAGATATAAGGTACGAATGTATAAGA
TGGTGCTTTTAGGCACACTAAATAAAAAACAAATAAACGAAAATTTTAAGGAGGACGAAAGATGGCAAAG
ATAACGATTCTGGAAGACAAGATAATTTTTGAAAGAAGAGATGAGCTTACGGTAATAGAAGCTTATGGAG
CAAATTGTCTGCGTTACCGTTCAACCCGCAATATTAAGCTGTCTGATGAGAACTGGACCCTGCTGCCGCC
GACTACAAAAGCTGATTGTAAAACCTTTGGAAATGAAAGAGAAGCAACGATAGTAAACGGCGATATTTCC
GCAACTATAAGGGACGGCTTTGGCTGGACCGGAGCCAGTATAAGCTACTTTCGCAAGGGGAAGCAGATTC
TTCGATCCCGTGATGAGGGTGATCCGGTTACCCGCTTTACCCACCTGGGCGGTAACAATTATCAGGTGAA
GGCGATATTTGACAGTAATCCGGGCGAGCATATATATGGCCTGGGACAGGAGCAGGAGGATCAGTTTGAC
CGCAAGGGCTGCACCTGCAATATCATGCATTACAATACCAAGTCGACTTTGCCGGTTATTTATTCGTCTC
TGGGATATGGCTTTTTGTGGAACAATCCTGCACCCGGCCGTTGTGAGACTACCTTTAATCATACAATGTG
GGTTGCGGATAGTGCATATCAGATTGATTATCTTGTATATGTCGGGGATACTCCGGCTGACATAATGAAA
ATATACTGTGATCTGACAGGCTATGCCCCGAAATTCCCTGACTGGGCGGCCGGCTTCTGGCAGTCAAAGC
TCCGTTATGAAAGCCAGGAGGATTTGCTGGAGGTGGCAAGGGAATACAAGAAAAGAGGAATTCCTCTCGC
AGCGATAGTAATAGATTATTTCCACTGGACGGAGCAGGGGGAATGGAAATTTGATCCCAATTTGTGGCCT
GATCCCAAGGCAATGTGTGACGAGCTTGAGTCAATGGGAGTAAAGCCCGTTGTATCCATCTGGCCTACCA
TTAATCCCAAGAGTGAGAATTATCATGCAATGGATAATGAGAATATGCTGGTGAGGACCGAGAACGGGCA
GTATGGCATATTCAACTTTTACGGCTTACAGACCTTTATAGATCCCACCAATCCTAAAACAGGGCCCTTT
GTATGGAGCAAGGTAAGGGAGAATTATTATAAGTACGGAATTAAGAACTTTTGGCTGGATGAGGCTGAGC
CGGAGGTGCATCCTCAGCAGTTTGGCAATCTGCGTTTTTATATAGGTAACGGAGCCCAGACGGCATTATT
GTATCCATATTATTATGCAAAGATATTTTATGATGGCTTAAGAAGTGAGGGAGAAGAGGATATTATAATC
CTTACCCGGGCAGCCTATCCCGGCAGCCAAAGATTTGGTTCCCTGGTATGGAACGGAGACATCCCCTCCA
CCTTCAAGGCTCTTCGCCAGAGTGTAACCAGCGGCCTTTCCATGTCAATGTGCGGAATCCCATGGTGGAA
CAGCGACATAGGCGGCTTCCATTCCGCAGATATAGAAAGCGACTATTTCAGGGAGCTTATAGTCAGATGG
TTCCAGTTCGGCCTCTTTAGTCCGGTTATGCGCCTTCACGGGGCCAGAAACCGTACAAAAAACCAGGTTG
ACCGCCATCCGGGCGTGAAGGAGAGAAGCGGCGGAGACAATGAAATCTGGAGCTTCGGTGAAAGAAATTA
TCCTATTCTTAAGAATATTATAGAGCTTAGGGAGAGGCTGAAGCCTTATATTCTCAAATATATGGATATC
GCCAGCAAGACCGGCTCACCGATTATGAGGCCGATGTTCTATGATTTTTATGATGACGAGATTTGCTACC
GACTTGATGATCAGTACATGTTCGGAGAGGATATACTCTTTGCTCCCATTCTGGAGCAGGGAGTGACACA
GCGCAGTGTCTACCTGCCGGAGGGTAAATGGGTTAATGTAAATGATAAAAAAACCTACGAGGGCAGGCAA
ATGATAACTGCAAGGGCAGAGCTGCATGAGTTTATTGCCTTCGTAAGAAGCGGCAGCGAGGTGCTGGAGG
TATTTAGCTAATTCTAAATAGGAGGTGTAAAGTATGCTGGAAATATTAAGATCAAACATTAAGAGTAGGG
GGATTATCATGAAATACTATGTAGATGCTAATGCTGCAAAAGACGGCAATGGCTCACTTGAGAAGCCATT
TAAGCGAATTAGCGATGCAGCGAAGCTGGCGCTTCCCGGCGATGAGGTGTTGGTGGCGCCTGGGGTTTAC
CGGGAATATGTAGATCCACTTAATGCAGGCACTGAGGATGCCCGGATCAGTTATATCAGCACTACAGCTC
TTGGTGCAGTGATTACCGGTGCCGAACAGGTAAAGAGCTGGACACATTATAAGGATAATGTATGGGTATG
CAAAATCTCAAACAGTATTTTCGGTGATTACAATCCATATACAACCCTGGTATTTGGAGACTGGTATTTT
GCAACACCAAATAAGCACACCGGCTGCGTATTCCTGAATGATAAGGCTATGTATGAAGCAGCTAGTTTGG
AGGAATGCATCAAGGGTAATATTTATGAGTACAGCTGGGTACCGGAAGACTCTATATATAAGTGGTACAC
CGAACAGGATACGGAAAAAGACGAGACAATCATTTATGCCAATTTTCAGGGACTGGACCCCAATAAGGAA
AATGTAGAAATAACTGTTCGTCGCAGATGCTTTATGCCATCCAAAACAGGTGTCGGTTATATTACGGTCA
GAGGCTTTAAAATCGACAAGGCAGCTACAACCTGGGCACCGCCTGCAGCCTTTCAGGATGGTATGATCGG
TCCTCACTGGAGCAAAGGCTGGATTATCGAGGATTGCGAGATCTCAAACAGCAAGTGCGCAGGCATTTCT
TTGGGTAAATATCTTGACACGGACAATGAGCATTATTTCACATATAAGCATGTAAAAAGCGCCACACAAA
TGGAACGTGATGCTGTCTGCCGCGGCCAGTATCATGGCTGGCTTAAGGAAAAAATCGGCGGCCATATAGT
TCGCCGCTGCAACATCCACCATTGTGAGCAGGGAGGTATTATCGGCCGAATGGGCGGTGTGTTCAGCATC
ATAGAGGACAACCATATCCACCATATCAATAATATGATGGAGCTTGGCGGAGCAGAAATCTCAGGAATTA
AGCTGCATGCTGCAATTGATGTGCTCATTCGGCGTAACCATATCCACCATTGTACAATGGGAATATGGTG
TGACTGGGAAGCACAGGGTACCCGCATTAGCCAGAACCTGCTCCATGATAACCAGAGGCCTCCGTTTGCC
AAGAATCTACCGGGCAGCATGATGTCCCAGGATCTGTTTGTGGAAGTCAGCCATGGACCTACTCTTATCG
ACAACAATATCCTGCTTTCGGATGTCAGCCTCCGCTTTGCAACACAAGGTGTGGCTATGGTTCACAATCT
TATCTGCGGCTCCTTTACCAGTGTCGGTGGTGGAACCACATGGCGCTATACACCATACCATATCCCCCAC
CGTACCGAGGTCATGGGCTTTATGACCATTCTTCATGGTGACAATCGTTTCTACAACAATATCTTCATCC
AGAAATGGCCTAATGAAGAATATACCACCTATGACGATCAGGATGCGCAGAATGCCTTTAGGGAAAACAG
ACAGGTTGGCACTCATGTATTTGATGAATATCCAAGCTATGATGAATGGATTTCCCAGTTCGATTTTTCA
CATTATCCCAATATGAGAGCCCTGGAGCCTGTTCATTTTGGCCATCTGCCAATCTGGAGCGATGGAAATG
TGTATCTGAACGGTGCCAAAGCGTGGAAAAAGGAAGCAAACAGCCTGGTAATTGAAAAAACGGATCAGGA
GCTTAAGGTGGAGCTGGTGGAAAAGGACGGCCAGTATTATCTGAACACTAATATTTTTGATTACATCAAG
GATTTCAATGCCCGTATGATAAACACAGAAATACTCGGCAAAGCCTTTGAGCCGGAGCAGTACTTTGAAA
ATGCGGACGGTACGCCAATTCGCTTTGACTCAGACTTCTTCGGAAATCATCGTGGGGTTCATGTATTGGC
AGGCCCGTTTGCATCTGCCTCTGAAAATATAAAGCTATAAGATAGCGCATGGAGGATAAAAAATGAAAAA
GCAAGGCTTTAACCCTTATCTTCCTTCCTGGGAATATATCCCTGATGGAGAACCCTATGTATTTAATGAC
AGAGTCTATGTATATGGCTCCCATGACCGTTTCAATGGATACGCATTCTGCCTGAATGATTATGTTTGCT
GGTCTGCTCCTGTTGACAACCTGGCTGATTGGCGCTATGAAGGTGTCATATTAAGAGCTGAGGATGTAGA
GAACAATGATGACCGCGACAGCTGCCTTTATGCTCCTGATGTTACGGTAGGTCCGGACGGAAGATATTAC
TTATATTATGTTGACAGCAGGCGTTCAATAGTATCTGTTGCAGTTAGTGATACTCCTGCAGGATATTATA
ATTTTTATGGATATGTTCATTATCCCGACGGAACACGTCTGGGTGAGCGGGAAGGCGACGAGCCACAATT
TGATCCGGCTGTTCTCACAGAGGGTGACAAAACCTATCTCTATACAGGCTTCTGCGCAAGAGGAGACAAA
TCCAGACACGGTGCCATGGCAACCGTACTTGGTCCGGATATGCTGACTATTATAGAAGAACCGGTATTTA
TCGTACCCAGCCAGCCATACAGTGAAGGCACAGGCTATGAGGGACATGAATTCTTTGAAGCTCCTTCCAT
CAGGAAGCGTGGAGATACATATTACTTTATATACTCCTCAATTGTAATGCATGAGCTGTGTTATGCCACC
AGCAAGCATCCGACCAAGGATTTCAAATACGGCGGTGTTATCGTTAGCAACTGCGATCTCCATATCGACA
GCTACAAGCCTGCCAATATGATGGCTTACTACCCTGGCAACAATCACGGAAGCATAGTACAGATTAAGGA
CAAATGGTATATCTTCTACCACAGACATACTAACGGAACCCAGTACAGCAGACAGGGCTGCATGGAGGAA
ATCAAATTCCTCGAGGACGGCTCTATACCTCAGGTTGAAATAACCTCCTGCGGCTCAAACGGCGGTCCTC
TGGAGGGTAAAGGCGAATATGCCACTTATATTGCATGCAATCTCTTCCTTAAGGAAGATCCTAAGCTTCC
CGGCAACGGCAGATGGCCTATGTTCTATAATCCATATCCTTATATTACCCAGGATGGCAAGGATGGCGAC
GAGGAGTTGGGTTACATTGCCAACATGCAATATTCCGCTACAGCAGGCTTCAAGTATTTTGACTGCAAGG
GAATTAAGAAGATAAAGATTAAGGTTCGCGGATATTGCCGCGGTGACTTTGAGGTAAGAACCAAATGGGA
CGGCCCGGTACTAGGTACAATCCCGGTAGTATTCTCCAACTGCTGGAAGGAATACAGTGCCGATATAGCT
ATTCCGGACGGCATTAACGCCCTCTACTTCACCTATGCAGGAACAGGAAGCGCCAGCTTTGCTTCCTTTA
CACTGGAATAAAAATTAATGTAAGGAGGAAAAGAATTGGCAAGAGATAACACATATGAAAGAATAAGTTC
TCGAAAAATATCAGGTGAAAGGGCTACAGTAATGGAAATAGTAAGGATTAAGAGCAGATACTCATATATG
GACATATCGAAGCGCAGAGAAATGATTTCCGATAGAAGCGTTATTTCCACTGCGCCTGCAACTGACAGGG
CTGACTATTTTTATACGGGAAACGGGCACTACTGGCTGGAGAGCGCCGGAGGAGTAGAGAAGGACACGAT
TATTGTAACCGAGGAGCATCTTTATGAGCCTCTTTGGAGCAAAACGCCTAATCCGCCCGATTTGCGCGGA
TGTATTGATGATATCCGCAGGTGCGTCCTGGAGGGAAATCCCGAAAAGGCAGATGAGTATATTGACAGGG
CACAGCGCATGGCCGGTTACGATAAGCTCATGAACATGGACAGCAAAATTGTCTACCCCATCGGCTCACC
CAGAGTGCACAAGGCCTTCAGCTTTGATGTCACAAGAGAAGGACTAGATACGGACAGTGTATATAATTAT
ATAAGATGGCTCGATATGGAGACCGGGCTTATTACGAACCACTTTGAGATAGCGGGTGAAAGCTATGAAA
GCAGGATAGCAGCATCGTTTGCCGACAATTTCTCTGCTTTTGAATTTACCGCACCCAGAGGCAAGCTTAA
TATCTCTCTCGAAATAAAACTGCCCGGCGGGCCGAATATGTTCGGTGTCCCGACCATGGTCGGTTCGTCT
CACAAATGGACTGTTAAGGAAAACAGGCTTATCCTCAGCTGGCAATATAATCCCGAACTGACAAGCAAGG
GGTATTATGCCATTATCGACGCCTCATGTGAGGACGGAGAGCTAAGCATCAGCAGTGAGAAAATAGAAAC
GAAGAATTCGACCCGACTGTATATTGCCGTTAAGGTCATTAAGATAGAGGATAATTTCGACTTTGATGGA
TATAAGGTCTTCGAGGCTGAGTTTGATAAGACAGACAAAAGGCTTGGCAGGCTTTTACAGGGGAATGCGG
CCATCCTCGGGGAGAAGATGAACCGCTCATATATTACTCTGGGCAAGAAGGAAGACTGCTTACTTTCGGG
CGAGGAGCTCCTTGAGAAATGTCACAGTGAGAAGGAGCTTTATCCAATGATGATGGATAAGCTGTACGAC
ATGGGAAGGTTCTACCAGATTGTTGATACGGGCGACATTCCGCCTATGTGGGGACAGCACAACATCAATA
CCAATCTCCAGGTATGCGCAGGCAACAATACAGGTCTCTTTGACGAAATGGATGTTTACTTCAGGTACTA
TGAAAGCAAGTTTGATGACTTCAGAACCAATGCCAGGCTTCTCTTTAATGCGAGAGGGCTTCTGGCAAGT
GTTCACTGTGACCCGGATTCGGGCCTGCTCTATCATTTTTCAAAGACTTATCCGCATTACTGCTGGACAG
GGTGTCTGGGCTGGATATATAACGAATTCTGGGGATACTATCTTGTTACAGGAGATAAGAACTTTCTGGA
GAATAGGATTATCCCGGCACTTAAGGAAATTGCACTGTTCTTTGAGGATTACGCATGCCTTAAGGATGAG
AAGGGAAAGAGCATATTTGTTCCTTCGTTCTCGCCTGAGGATCCCACTCCTAATCCTGATTACTCAACAG
TTACCTGCAAGGACATTCATCCCACCAGAATCAACTCGGTGATGGATATCGCAATATGCCGCGAGGTGCT
CACAAACCTCATTGAAGGCTGCAAAATACTCGGCATAGAGGAAGAAAATATTCCAAAGTGGAAAAGACAG
CTGGAGGAGCTTCCCGTATACCTTACCGATGAGGAAGGCGGCCTTAAGGAGTGGGCATGGGAGTCGATAG
AGGAGAACTATAATCACCGACATGTTTCTCATCATTACGATATATGGCCAGGAAGAGCCGTATCTGTGGA
TAGGGAGCCCGAGCTGGCACGCGCAATAAAGATTTCTAACAGAAAGCGCGCCCAGCAGGACGATTCCGCA
CACGGAATCATTCACAGGGCCTTCTGTGCGTTAAGACTGAAGGATAAGGAAGAATTTATCCAGAACATGT
CGCAGCTGATTAATCACGGCTTTGTAAGAAGAAACCTTGCAACGGCACATTTCCCTTACAGAGGTCAATT
CCCCGATCTTCAGGGCGCAATGCCTGCTCTTCTGATTGAGATGTGCGTTTACTCAGAGCCCGGATTTGTG
GAGTTCTTGCCGGCTCTTCCCGATGATTTCGCGCAGGGCAGGCTTGTCGGGGTGTGGCTCTATACCTTTG
CAAAGTTGGAAAGCATGGAGTGGAGCGAAAAGGAAATCAAGGTATCCATAACGTCCAACAGGGATCAGAC
CATCACGTTTATGTTAAGAAACAGAGCGGCAAAATTCTTTGTAAATGGAAAAGAATATTATCCCTGTGAC
GGAAAAATCGACTACCACTTTAGCGAGGGCGAAAAAGCTGATATCTATATTGAGCTGTGACTGGGCCTTT
CGTTTTATCTGTTGTTTGTCGGTGAACGCTCTCCTGAGTAGGACAAATCCGCCGGGAGCGGATTTGAACG
TTGCGAAGCAACGGCCCGGAGGGTGGCGGGCAGGACGCCCGCCATAAACTGCCAGGCATCAAATTAAGCA
GAAGGCCATCCTGACGGATGGCCTTTTAGCTTGGCGTAATCATGGTCATAGCTGTTTCCTGTGTGAAATT
GTTATCCGCTCACAATTCCACACAACATACGAGCCGGAAGCATAAAGTGTAAAGCCTGGGGTGCCTAATG
AGTGAGCTAACTCACATTAATTGCGTTGCGCTCACTGCCCGCTTTCCAGTCGGGAAACCTGTCGTGCCAG
CAGATCTGCGGCGAGCGGTATCAGCTCACTCAAAGGCGGTAATACGGTTATCCACAGAATCAGGGGATAA
CGCAGGAAAGAACATGTGAGCAAAAGGCCAGCAAAAGGCCAGGAACCGTAAAAAGGCCGCGTTGCTGGCG
TTTTTCCATAGGCTCCGCCCCCCTGACGAGCATCACAAAAATCGACGCTCAAGTCAGAGGTGGCGAAACC
CGACAGGACTATAAAGATACCAGGCGTTTCCCCCTGGAAGCTCCCTCGTGCGCTCTCCTGTTCCGACCCT
GCCGCTTACCGGATACCTGTCCGCCTTTCTCCCTTCGGGAAGCGTGGCGCTTTCTCATAGCTCACGCTGT
AGGTATCTCAGTTCGGTGTAGGTCGTTCGCTCCAAGCTGGGCTGTGTGCACGAACCCCCCGTTCAGCCCG
ACCGCTGCGCCTTATCCGGTAACTATCGTCTTGAGTCCAACCCGGTAAGACACGACTTATCGCCACTGGC
AGCAGCCACTGGTAACAGGATTAGCAGAGCGAGGTATGTAGGCGGTGCTACAGAGTTCTTGAAGTGGTGG
CCTAACTACGGCTACACTAGAAGGACAGTATTTGGTATCTGCGCTCTGCTGAAGCCAGTTACCTTCGGAA
AAAGAGTTGGTAGCTCTTGATCCGGCAAACAAACCACCGCTGGTAGCGGTGGTTTTTTTGTTTGCAAGCA
GCAGATTACGCGCAGAAAAAAAGGATCTCAAGAAGATCCTTTGATCTTTTCTACGGGGTCTGACGCTCAG
TGGAACGAAAACTCACGTTAAGGGATTTTGGTCATGAGATTATCAAAAAGGATCTTCACCTAGATCCTTT
TAAATTAAAAATGAAGTTTTAAATCAATCTAAAGTATATATGAGTAAACTTGGTCTGACAGTTACCAATG
CTTAATCAGTGAGGCACCTATCTCAGCGATCTGTCTATTTCGTTCATCCATAGTTGCCTGACTCCCCGTC
GTGTAGATAACTACGATACGGGAGGGCTTACCATCTGGCCCCAGTGCTGCAATGATACCGCGAGACCCAC
GCTCACCGGCTCCAGATTTATCAGCAATAAACCAGCCAGCCGGAAGGGCCGAGCGCAGAAGTGGTCCTGC
AACTTTATCCGCCTCCATCCAGTCTATTAATTGTTGCCGGGAAGCTAGAGTAAGTAGTTCGCCAGTTAAT
AGTTTGCGCAACGTTGTTGCCATTGCTACAGGCATCGTGGTGTCACGCTCGTCGTTTGGTATGGCTTCAT
TCAGCTCCGGTTCCCAACGATCAAGGCGAGTTACATGATCCCCCATGTTGTGCAAAAAAGCGGTTAGCTC
CTTCGGTCCTCCGATCGTTGTCAGAAGTAAGTTGGCCGCAGTGTTATCACTCATGGTTATGGCAGCACTG
CATAATTCTCTTACTGTCATGCCATCCGTAAGATGCTTTTCTGTGACTGGTGAGTACTCAACCAAGTCAT
TCTGAGAATAGTGTATGCGGCGACCGAGTTGCTCTTGCCCGGCGTCAATACGGGATAATACCGCGCCACA
TAGCAGAACTTTAAAAGTGCTCATCATTGGAAAACGTTCTTCGGGGCGAAAACTCTCAAGGATCTTACCG
CTGTTGAGATCCAGTTCGATGTAACCCACTCGTGCACCCAACTGATCTTCAGCATCTTTTACTTTCACCA
GCGTTTCTGGGTGAGCAAAAACAGGAAGGCAAAATGCCGCAAAAAAGGGAATAAGGGCGACACGGAAATG
TTGAATACTCATACTCTTCCTTTTTCAATATTATTGAAGCATTTATCAGGGTTATTGTCTCATGAGCGGA
TACATATTTGAATGTATTTAGAAAAATAAACAAATAGGGGTTCCGCGCACATTTCCCCGAAAAGTGCCAC
CTGACGTCTAAGAAACCATTATTATCATGACATTAACCTATAAAAATAGGCGTATCACGAGGCCCTTTCG
TCTCGCGCGTTTCGGTGATGACGGTGAAAACCTCTGACACATGCAGCTCCCGGAGACGGTCACAGCTTGT
CTGTAAGCGGATGCCGGGAGCAGACAAGCCCGTCAGGGCGCGTCAGCGGGTGTTGGCGGGTGTCGGGGCT
GGCTTAACTATGCGGCATCAGAGCAGATTGTACTGAGAGTGCACCATATGCGGTGTGAAATACCGCACAG
ATGCGTAAGGAGAAAATACCGCATCAGGCGCCATTCGCCATTCAGGCTGCGCAACTGTTGGGAAGGGCGA
TCGGTGCGGGCCTCTTCGCTATTACGCCAGCTGGCGAAAGGGGGATGTGCTGCAAGGCGATTAAGTTGGG
TAACGCCAGGGTTTTCCCAGTCACGACGTTGTAAAACGACGGCCAGTGAATTGACAAAGTTTTCTATTTG
TGTTAACATTGTTTATATAATAGTGAACAGTGTTAAGATTAAATGTGAGGTGTTTGTATGGATATTAATG
ATTATAAAGAGAAGGGACTTTATTTATTAAGTAGTATGGATGATTTTATTAAAATTAATGATTTGTTTAT
GGGTAAAGTTGTTTCTCCTGGCTATGTTGCTTCGGTTTTTGGTGTTTCCAGGTCTACTGTTACACAATGG
ATTCAAAGACGTAAAATTAGAGCTTTTAAGTATAAAGGTAAGGAAGGTGACTATATGGTTATACCTATTG
CTGATATTATTGATTACAAAAGATTGAGTAATAATGATTTTATTTATGATAAGTTAGTGAGGTGATTTAT
TTTATGTTTGACGATAGCTATGTTGTTAATGAGTGTTCGTCTAATGTTAGTGAAAATGATAGAGATTTTT
GTAGTTTGGTTGGTCGTTTTATGATTATTAATGGTATAGATAAGTTGGTTATTAAGATTAATAGAAAATT
TAATAGGAAATCTTTAAGTTTAGATTTTAGTGTTGATTTATTCCCTTCTATCAAAGTTTCTGAATTAGTT
TTTTTTGATGAGTTTAACAAAACGTGTGGTTTTTATTTTTCTTTTAATTCTTTTACAATTTTTAAGGCTT
TTAGAGATGTTCATAATCATAATAAAATATCATTTTATTTTGCATAATTTCGGGTCTGGGCCGCAGACCA
GGCCCAGTGCTAACAATATTAATTTTTAATGTTAGGAATTGTTTAATTCTTAATTGTGTTTTTAAAGGTA
GAATAATTACCCATTCGCCCTTTAGCCAACAAAAATTAAGGAGGTATAAACATGGATAAAATGGATTTGA
TTCTTCAAGATGAAAGACTGGGTGAGATATTTAAAGATATAGATTTAACAGATAATGAAAAGAGATATCT
TAAATGGTTATGGAAATGGGATTATGAAACACGTGATACTTTTGTATCAATTTTTTTGAAGCTAAAAAAT
GGTGGAAAATGATTTTTTTCTTATCTTGATATATTAGAAAAAAGCGTACTCACGAAGTAAGAATTTGTAA
AAAAAGAAGGGGGGATTTTTTTGGATGAGAGTTTGTACAAGCAGATTTTAAGTAATATTATTATTACTCG
TGATTATTGTAAAAATGTTTTAGATAATATAAAGTTCAATGAAAAAATAATTGATTATTATGTTATGTTA
CAAAATGATGTTTTTATTGATTTTACTAATAAAATAAATTCAATAAGGGATTGTAATAAATATTGGTATT
TGGATGTTTATAAAAAGCAGAAAATAAAGGATTTTAAAAAGACTAATTTGTGTAAAGATAAGTTCTGTAA
TAATTGTAAGAAAGTTAAACAGGCTTCAAGAATGCAAAAATATATTCCTGAATTACAGAAATACAAAGAT
GGCTTATATCATTTTATATTTACTGTTGAAAATGTGCCAGGTAGTGAATTAAGAGATACTATTGATAGGT
TGTTTAAGTCTTTTAAGTCATTTACAAGGTATTTAAGTGGTAATCTTAAAATAAAAGGTGTTAATTTTGA
TAAATGGGGTTATAAAGGCTGTGTAAGGTCTTTAGAGGTAACTTATAGTATGATTGATAATCATATTATG
TATCATCCACACTTGCATGTTGCGATGATATTAGATCCTTTTTACGATGGTTTTAATGTTGAAAGGATGC
ATATAATTAATAAGTTTAGTTATAGCTATGGTGTTTTAAAAAGGTTGTTTACTGATGATGAATTATTAAT
TCAAAAAATTTGGTATTTATTGTTTAATAATATTGAGGTTAACATGGCCAATATAAATAATTTAGAGGAT
GGTTATTCTTGTTTAGTTAATAAGTTTAGTGATTATGATTATGCGGAGCTGTTTAAGTATATTTGTAAAA
ATACTGATGAACAAGGTTTACTTATGACTTATGATATTTTTAAAGATTTATATTTTGCATTACATAATGT
TCATCAGATACAAGGCTATGGTTGTTTATATAATATAAGAGATGATACTCAATTAGATTTAAAGGTTGAT
GACATTTATAATGATTTGATTGATTTATTACAAGTTACAGAAAATCCTATACAGTCTATGGAAACTGTAC
AGGATTTATTAAAGGATACTGAATATACAATAATAAGCCGTAAGCGTATATTTAAGTATCTAACACAATT
ATATCATAAGGATTGATATTTATACCGTCTGTCGGACTCATGCGGAGGGGGACTTGAGGGGGTCTCCCCT
CGCATTGTACGACAGACGGTATTATTATTATACAAATTTTTTTTATGTAATTTTTTTTGTGTAATTTTTT
TATACAAATAATATTTCAATTCGAGCTCGGTACCCGGGGATCCTCTAGAGTCGACCTGCAGGCATGCACG
ATACAAATTCCTCGTAGGCGCTCGGGACCCCTATCTAGCGAACTTTTAGAAAAGATATAAAACATCAGAG
TATGGACAGTTGCGGATGTACTTCAGAAAAGATTAGATGTCTAAAAAGCTTTTTAGACATCTAAATCTAG
GTACTAAAACAATTCATCCAGTAAAATATAATATTTTATTTTCTCCCAATCAGGCTTGATCCCCAGTAAG
TCAAAAAATAGCTCGACATACTGTTCTTCCCCGATATCCTCCCTGATCGACCGGACGCAGAAGGCAATGT
CATACCACTTGTCCGCCCTGCCGCTTCTCCCAAGATCAATAAAGCCACTTACTTTGCCATCTTTCACAAA
GATGTTGCTGTCTCCCAGGTCGCCGTGGGAAAAGACAAGTTCCTCTTCGGGCTTTTCCGTCTTTAAAAAA
TCATACAGCTCGCGCGGATCTTTAAATGGAGTGTCTTCTTCCCAGTTTTCGCAATCCACATCGGCCAGAT
CGTTATTCAGTAAGTAATCCAATTCGGCTAAGCGGCTGTCTAAGCTATTCGTATAGGGACAATCCGATAT
GTCGATGGAGTGAAAGAGCCTGATGCACTCCGCATACAGCTCGATAATCTTTTCAGGGCTTTGTTCATCT
TCATACTCTTCCGAGCAAAGGACGCCATCGGCCTCACTCATGAGCAGATTGCTCCAGCCATCATGCCGTT
CAAAGTGCAGGACCTTTGGAACAGGCAGCTTTCCTTCCAGCCATAGCATCATGTCCTTTTCCCGTTCCAC
ATCATAGGTGGTCCCTTTATACCGGCTGTCCGTCATTTTTAAATATAGGTTTTCATTTTCTCCCACCAGC
TTATATACCTTAGCAGGAGACATTCCTTCCGTATCTTTTACGCAGCGGTATTTTTCGATCAGTTTTTTCA
ATTCCGGTGATATTCTCATTTTAGCCATTTATTATTTCCTTCCTCTTTTCTACAGTATTTAAAGATACCC
CAAGAAGCTAATTATAACAAGACGAACTCCAATTCACTGTTCCTTGCATTCTAAAACCTTAAATACCAGA
AAACAGCTTTTTCAAAGTTGTTTTGAAAGTTGGCGTATAACATAGTATCGACGGAGCCGATTTTGAAACC
ACAATTATGATAGAATTTACAAGCTATAAGGTTATTGTCCTGGGTTTCAAGCATTAGTCCATGCAAGTTT
TTATGCTTTGCCCATTCTATAGATATATTGATAAGCGCGCTGCCTATGCCTTGCCCCCTGAAATCCTTAC
ATACGGCGATATCTTCTATATAAAAGATATATTATCTTATCAGTATTGTCAATATATTCAAGGCAATCTG
CCTCCTCATCCTCTTCATCCTCTTCGTCTTGGTAGCTTTTTAAATATGGCGCTTCATAGAGTAATTCTGT
AAAGGTCCAATTCTCGTTTTCATACCTCGGTATAATCTTACCTATCACCTCAAATGGTTCGCTGGGTTT
Features (pLannotate 1.2.2; 16 found; start..end, strand, type, name):
   4683..6095    +  CDS            xylA: XYLA_THEST - Experimental evidence at protein level: Swiss-Prot protein existence level 1. From Thermoclostridium stercorarium (Clostridium stercorarium).
   8599..8658    +  terminator     rrnB T1 terminator (fragment): Escherichia coli rrnB; transcription terminator T1 from the E. coli rrnB gene
   8750..8777    +  terminator     rrnB T2 terminator: transcription terminator T2 from the E. coli rrnB gene
   8817..8839    -  protein_bind   lac operator (fragment): The lac repressor binds to the lac operator to inhibit transcription in E. coli. This inhibition can be relieved by adding lactose or isopropyl-β-D-thiogalactopyranoside (IPTG). lac repressor encoded by lacI
   8843..8873    -  promoter       lac promoter: promoter for the E. coli lac operon
   8888..8909    -  protein_bind   CAP binding site: CAP binding activates transcription in the presence of cAMP. E. coli catabolite activator protein
   8922..8961    -  CDS            lacI (fragment): lac repressor; lacI; The lac repressor binds to the lac operator to inhibit transcription in E. coli. This inhibition can be relieved by adding lactose or isopropyl-β-D-thiogalactopyranoside (IPTG).
   9103..9691    -  rep_origin     ori: high-copy-number ColE1/pMB1/pBR322/pUC origin of replication
   9862..10722   -  CDS            AmpR: β-lactamase; bla; confers resistance to ampicillin, carbenicillin, and related antibiotics
  10723..10827   -  promoter       AmpR promoter: bla
  10922..10957   +  CDS            rop (fragment): Rop protein, which maintains plasmids at low copy number; rop
  11059..11158   +  misc_feature   bom (fragment): basis of mobility region from pBR322
  11164..11321   -  CDS            lacZα (fragment): LacZα fragment of β-galactosidase; lacZ fragment
  13668..13718   +  misc_feature   MCS (fragment): pUC18/19 multiple cloning site
  13864..14658   -  CDS            KanR: aminoglycoside phosphotransferase; aphA-3; confers resistance to kanamycin
  14754..14999   -  CDS            satA (fragment): STA_BACSU - Also known as yyaR. Experimental evidence at protein level: Swiss-Prot protein existence level 1. Involved in resistance to streptothricin, a broad-spectrum antibiotic produced by streptomycetes. Detoxifies streptothricin via acetylation of the beta amino group of the first beta-lysyl moiety of streptothricin. From Bacillus subtilis (strain 168).
