>Addgene plasmid #129407 | pLL1276 | addgene full sequence | sequence record 307580 | Addgene NGS Result
AGGTTATTGTCCTGGGTTTCAAGCATTAGTCCATGCAAGTTTTTATGCTTTGCCCATTCTATAGATATAT
TGATAAGCGCGCTGCCTATGCCTTGCCCCCTGAAATCCTTACATACGGCGATATCTTCTATATAAAAGAT
ATATTATCTTATCAGTATTGTCAATATATTCAAGGCAATCTGCCTCCTCATCCTCTTCATCCTCTTCGTC
TTGGTAGCTTTTTAAATATGGCGCTTCATAGAGTAATTCTGTAAAGGTCCAATTCTCGTTTTCATACCTC
GGTATAATCTTACCTATCACCTCAAATGGTTCGCTGGGTTTGAGTCGTGACTAAGAACGTCAAAGTAATT
AACAATACAGCTATTTTTCTCATGCTTTTACCCCTTTCATAAAATTTAATTTTATCGTTATCATAAAAAA
TTATAGACGTTATATTGCTTGCCGGGATATAGTGCTGGGCATTCGTTGGTGCAAAATGTTCGGAGTAAGG
TGGATATTGATTTGCATATTGATCTATTGCATTGAAATGATTAGTTATCCGTAAATATTAATTAATCATA
TCATAAATTAATTATATCATAATTGTTTTGACGAATGAAGGTTTTTGGATAAATTATCAAGTAAAGGAAC
GCTAAAAATTTTGGCGTAAAATATCAAAATGACCACTTGAATTAATATGGTAAAGTAGATATAATATTTT
GGTAAACATGCCTTCAGCAAGGTTAGATTAGCTGTTTCCGTATAAATTAACCGTATGGTAAAACGGCAGT
CAGAAAAATAAGTCATAAGATTCCGTTATGAAAATATACTTCGGTAGTTAATAATAAGAGATATGAGGTG
AGAGATACAAGATAAGAGATATAAGGTACGAATGTATAAGATGGTGCTTTTAGGCACACTAAATAAAAAA
CAAATAAACGAAAATTTTAAGGAGGACGAAAGATGGCAAAGATAACGATTCTGGAAGACAAGATAATTTT
TGAAAGAAGAGATGAGCTTACGGTAATAGAAGCTTATGGAGCAAATTGTCTGCGTTACCGTTCAACCCGC
AATATTAAGCTGTCTGATGAGAACTGGACCCTGCTGCCGCCGACTACAAAAGCTGATTGTAAAACCTTTG
GAAATGAAAGAGAAGCAACGATAGTAAACGGCGATATTTCCGCAACTATAAGGGACGGCTTTGGCTGGAC
CGGAGCCAGTATAAGCTACTTTCGCAAGGGGAAGCAGATTCTTCGATCCCGTGATGAGGGTGATCCGGTT
ACCCGCTTTACCCACCTGGGCGGTAACAATTATCAGGTGAAGGCGATATTTGACAGTAATCCGGGCGAGC
ATATATATGGCCTGGGACAGGAGCAGGAGGATCAGTTTGACCGCAAGGGCTGCACCTGCAATATCATGCA
TTACAATACCAAGTCGACTTTGCCGGTTATTTATTCGTCTCTGGGATATGGCTTTTTGTGGAACAATCCT
GCACCCGGCCGTTGTGAGACTACCTTTAATCATACAATGTGGGTTGCGGATAGTGCATATCAGATTGATT
ATCTTGTATATGTCGGGGATACTCCGGCTGACATAATGAAAATATACTGTGATCTGACAGGCTATGCCCC
GAAATTCCCTGACTGGGCGGCCGGCTTCTGGCAGTCAAAGCTCCGTTATGAAAGCCAGGAGGATTTGCTG
GAGGTGGCAAGGGAATACAAGAAAAGAGGAATTCCTCTCGCAGCGATAGTAATAGATTATTTCCACTGGA
CGGAGCAGGGGGAATGGAAATTTGATCCCAATTTGTGGCCTGATCCCAAGGCAATGTGTGACGAGCTTGA
GTCAATGGGAGTAAAGCCCGTTGTATCCATCTGGCCTACCATTAATCCCAAGAGTGAGAATTATCATGCA
ATGGATAATGAGAATATGCTGGTGAGGACCGAGAACGGGCAGTATGGCATATTCAACTTTTACGGCTTAC
AGACCTTTATAGATCCCGCCAATCCTAAAACAGGGCCCTTTGTATGGAGCAAGGTAAGGGAGAATTATTA
TAAGTACGGAATTAAGAACTTTTGGCTGGATGAGGCTGAGCCGGAGGTGCATCCTCAGCAGTTTGGCAAT
CTGCGTTTTTATATAGGTAACGGAGCCCAGACGGCATTATTGTATCCATATTATTATGCAAAGATATTTT
ATGATGGCTTAAGAAGTGAGGGAGAAGAGGATATTATAATCCTTACCCGGGCAGCCTATCCCGGCAGCCA
AAGATTTGGTTCCCTGGTATGGAACGGAGACATCCCCTCCACCTTCAAGGCTCTTCGCCAGAGTGTAACC
AGCGGCCTTTCCATGTCAATGTGCGGAATCCCATGGTGGAACAGCGACATAGGCGGCTTCCATTCCGCAG
ATATAGAAAGCGACTATTTCAGGGAGCTTATAGTCAGATGGTTCCAGTTCGGCCTCTTTAGTCCGGTTAT
GCGCCTTCACGGGGCCAGAAACCGTACAAAAAACCAGGTTGACCGCCATCCGGGCGTGAAGGAGAGAAGC
GGCGGAGACAATGAAATCTGGAGCTTCGGTGAAAGAAATTATCCTATTCTTAAGAATATTATAGAGCTTA
GGGAGAGGCTGAAGCCTTATATTCTCAAATATATGGATATCGCCAGCAAGACCGGCTCACCGATTATGAG
GCCGATGTTCTATGATTTTTATGATGACGAGATTTGCTACCGACTTGATGATCAGTACATGTTCGGAGAG
GATATACTCTTCGCTCCCATTCTGGAGCAGGGAGTGACACAGCGCAGTGTCTACCTGCCGGAGGGTAAAT
GGGTTAATGTAAATGATAAAAAAACCTACGAGGGCAGGCAAATGATAACTGCAAGGGCAGAGCTGCATGA
GTTTATTGCCTTCGTAAGAAGCGGCAGCGAGGTGCTGGAGGTATTTAGCTAATTCTAAATAGGAGGTGTA
AAGTATGCTGGAAATATTAAGATCAAACATTAAGAGTAGGGGGATTATCATGAAATACTATGTAGATGCT
AATGCTGCAAAAGACGGCAATGGCTCACTTGAGAAGCCATTTAAGCGAATTAGCGATGCAGCGAAGCTGG
CGCTTCCCGGCGATGAGGTGTTGGTGGCGCCTGGGGTTTACCGGGAATATGTAGATCCACTTAATGCAGG
CACTGAGGATGCCCGGATCAGTTATATCAGCACTACAGCTCTTGGTGCAGTGATTACCGGTGCCGAACAG
GTAAAGAGCTGGACACATTATAAGGATAATGTATGGGTATGCAAAATCTCAAACAGTATTTTCGGTGATT
ACAATCCATATACAACCCTGGTATTTGGAGACTGGTATTTTGCAACACCAAATAAGCACACCGGCTGCGT
ATTCCTGAATGATAAGGCTATGTATGAAGCAGCTAGTTTGGAGGAATGCATCAAGGGTAATATTTATGAG
TACAGCTGGGTACCGGAAGACTCTATATATAAGTGGTACACCGAACAGGATACGGAAAAAGACGAGACAA
TCATTTATGCCAATTTTCAGGGACTGGACCCCAATAAGGAAAATGTAGAAATAACTGTTCGTCGCAGATG
CTTTATGCCATCCAAAACAGGTGTCGGTTATATTACGGTCAGAGGCTTTAAAATCGACAAGGCAGCTACA
ACCTGGGCACCGCCTGCAGCCTTTCAGGATGGTATGATCGGTCCTCACTGGAGCAAAGGCTGGATTATCG
AGGATTGCGAGATCTCAAACAGCAAGTGCGCAGGCATTTCTTTGGGTAAATATCTTGACACGGACAATGA
GCATTATTTCACATATAAGCATGTAAAAAGCGCCACACAAATGGAACGTGATGCTGTCTGCCGCGGCCAG
TATCATGGCTGGCTTAAGGAAAAAATCGGCGGCCATATAGTTCGCCGCTGCAACATCCACCATTGTGAGC
AGGGAGGTATTATCGGCCGAATGGGCGGTGTGTTCAGCATCATAGAGGACAACCATATCCACCATATCAA
TAATATGATGGAGCTTGGCGGAGCAGAAATCTCAGGAATTAAGCTGCATGCTGCAATTGATGTGCTCATT
CGGCGTAACCATATCCACCATTGTACAATGGGAATATGGTGTGACTGGGAAGCACAGGGTACCCGCATTA
GCCAGAACCTGCTCCATGATAACCAGAGGCCTCCGTTTGCCAAGAATCTACCGGGCAGCATGATGTCCCA
GGATCTGTTTGTGGAAGTCAGCCATGGACCTACTCTTATCGACAACAATATCCTGCTTTCGGATGTCAGC
CTCCGCTTTGCAACACAAGGTGTGGCTATGGTTCACAATCTTATCTGCGGCTCCTTTACCAGTGTCGGTG
GTGGAACCACATGGCGCTATACACCATACCATATCCCCCACCGTACCGAGGTCATGGGCTTTATGACCAT
TCTTCATGGTGACAATCGTTTCTACAACAATATCTTCATCCAGAAATGGCCTAATGAAGAATATACCACC
TATGACGATCAGGATGCGCAGAATGCCTTTAGGGAAAACAGACAGGTTGGCACTCATGTATTTGATGAAT
ATCCAAGCTATGATGAATGGATTTCCCAGTTCGGTTTTTCACATTATCCCAATATGAGAGCCCTGGAGCC
TGTTCATTTTGGCCATCTGCCAATCTGGAGCGATGGAAATGTGTATCTGAACGGTGCCAAAGCGTGGAAA
AAGGAAGCAAACAGCCTGGTAATTGAAAAAACGGATCAGGAGCTTAAGGTGGAGCTGGTGGAAAAGGACG
GCCAGTATTATCTGAACACTAATATTTTTGATTACATCAAGGATTTCAATGCCCGTATGATAAACACAGA
AATACTCGGCAAAGCCTTTGAGCCGGAGCAGTACTTTGAAAATGCGGACGGTACGCCAATTCGCTTTGAC
TCAGACTTCTTCGGAAATCATCGTGGGGTTCATGTATTGGCAGGCCCGTTTGCATCTGCCTCTGAAAATA
TAAAGCTATAAGATAGCGCATGGAGGATAAAAAATGAAAAAGCAAGGCTTTAACCCTTATCTTCCTTCCT
GGGAATATATCCCTGATGGAGAACCCTATGTATTTAATGACAGAGTCTATGTATATGGCTCCCATGACCG
TTTCAATGGATACGCATTCTGCCTGAATGATTATGTTTGCTGGTCTGCTCCTGTTGACAACCTGGCTGAT
TGGCGCTATGAAGGTGTCATATTAAGAGCTGAGGATGTAGAGAACAATGATGACCGCGACAGCTGCCTTT
ATGCTCCTGATGTTACGGTAGGTCCGGACGGAAGATATTACTTATATTATGTTGACAGCAGGCGTTCAAT
AGTATCTGTTGCAGTTAGTGATACTCCTGCAGGATATTATAATTTTTATGGATATGTTCATTATCCCGAC
GGAACACGTCTGGGTGAGCGGGAAGGCGACGAGCCACAATTTGATCCGGCTGTTCTCACAGAGGGTGACA
AAACCTATCTCTATACAGGCTTCTGCGCAAGAGGAGACAAATCCAGACACGGTGCCATGGCAACCGTACT
TGGTCCGGATATGCTGACTATTATAGAAGAACCGGTATTTATCGTACCCAGCCAGCCATACAGTGAAGGC
ACAGGCTATGAGGGACATGAATTCTTTGAAGCTCCTTCCATCAGGAAGCGTGGAGATACATATTACTTTA
TATACTCCTCAATTGTAATGCATGAGCTGTGTTATGCCACCAGCAAGCATCCGACCAAGGATTTCAAATA
CGGCGGTGTTATCGTTAGCAACTGCGATCTCCATATCGACAGCTACAAGCCTGCCAATATGATGGCTTAC
TACCCTGGCAACAATCACGGAAGCATAGTACAGATTAAGGACAAATGGTATATCTTCTACCACAGACATA
CTAACGGAACCCAGTACAGCAGACAGGGCTGCATGGAGGAAATCAAATTCCTCGAGGACGGCTCTATACC
TCAGGTTGAAATAACCTCCTGCGGCTCAAACGGCGGTCCTCTGGAGGGTAAAGGCGAATATGCCACTTAT
ATTGCATGCAATCTCTTCCTTAAGGAAGATCCTAAGCTTCCCGGCAACGGCAGATGGCCTATGTTCTATA
ATCCATATCCTTATATTACCCAGGATGGCAAGGATGGCGACGAGGAGTTGGGTTACATTGCCAACATGCA
ATATTCCGCTACAGCAGGCTTCAAGTATTTTGACTGCAAGGGAATTAAGAAGATAAAGATTAAGGTTCGC
GGATATTGCCGCGGTGACTTTGAGGTAAGAACCAAATGGGACGGCCCGGTACTAGGTACAATCCCGGTAG
TATTCTCCAACTGCTGGAAGGAATACAGTGCCGATATAGCTATTCCGGACGGCATTAACGCCCTCTACTT
CACCTATGCAGGAACAGGAAGCGCCAGCTTTGCTTCCTTTACACTGGAATAAAAATTAATGTAAGGAGGA
AAAGAATTGGCAAGAGATAACACATATGAAAGAATAAGTTCTCGAAAAATATCAGGTGAAAGGGCTACAG
TAATGGAAATAGTAAGGATTAAGAGCAGATACTCATATATGGACATATCGAAGCGCAGAGAAATGATTTC
CGATAGAAGCGTTATTTCCACTGCGCCTGCAACTGACAGGGCTGACTATTTTTATACGGGAAACGGGCAC
TACTGGCTGGAGAGCGCCGGAGGAGTAGAGAAGGACACGATTATTGTAACCGAGGAGCATCTTTATGAGC
CTCTTTGGAGCAAAACGCCTAATCCGCCCGATTTGCGCGGATGTATTGATGATATCCGCAGGTGCGTCCT
GGAGGGAAATCCCGAAAAGGCAGATGAGTATATTGACAGGGCACAGCGCATGGCCGGTTACGATAAGCTC
ATGAACATGGACAGCAAAATTGTCTACCCCATCGGCTCACCCAGAGTGCACAAGGCCTTCAGCTTTGATG
TCACAAGAGAAGGACTAGATACGGACAGTGTATATAATTATATAAGATGGCTCGATATGGAGACCGGGCT
TATTACGAACCACTTTGAGATAGCGGGTGAAAGCTATGAAAGCAGGATAGCAGCATCGTTTGCCGACAAT
TTCTCTGCTTTTGAATTTACCGCACCCAGAGGCAAGCTTAATATCTCTCTCGAAATAAAACTGCCCGGCG
GGCCGAATATGTTCGGTGTCCCGACCATGGTCGGTTCGTCTCACAAATGGACTGTTAAGGAAAACAGGCT
TATCCTCAGCTGGCAATATAATCCCGAACTGACAAGCAAGGGGTATTATGCCATTATCGACGCCTCATGT
GAGGACGGAGAGCTAAGCATCAGCAGTGAGAAAATAGAAACGAAGAATTCGACCCGACTGTATATTGCCG
TTAAGGTCATTAAGATAGAGGATAATTTCGACTTTGATGGATATAAGGTCTTCGAGGCTGAGTTTGATAA
GACAGACAAAAGGCTTGGCAGGCTTTTACAGGGGAATGCGGCCATCCTCGGGGAGAAGATGAACCGCTCA
TATATTACTCTGGGCAAGAAGGAAGACTGCTTACTTTCGGGCGAGGAGCTCCTTGAGAAATGTCACAGTG
AGAAGGAGCTTTATCCAATGATGATGGATAAGCTGTACGACATGGGAAGGTTCTACCAGATTGTTGATAC
GGGCGACATTCCGCCTATGTGGGGACAGCACAACATCAATACCAATCTCCAGGTATGCGCAGGCAACAAT
ACAGGTCTCTTTGACGAAATGGATGTTTACTTCAGGTACTATGAAAGCAAGTTTGATGACTTCAGAACCA
ATGCCAGGCTTCTCTTTAATGCGAGAGGGCTTCTGGCAAGTGTTCACTGTGACCCGGATTCGGGCCTGCT
CTATCATTTTTCAAAGACTTATCCGCATTACTGCTGGACAGGGTGTCTGGGCTGGATATATAACGAATTC
TGGGGATACTATCTTGTTACAGGAGATAAGAACTTTCTGGAGAATAGGATTATCCCGGCACTTAAGGAAA
TTGCACTGTTCTTTGAGGATTACGCATGCCTTAAGGATGAGAAGGGAAAGAGCATATTTGTTCCTTCGTT
CTCGCCTGAGGATCCCACTCCTAATCCTGATTACTCAACAGTTACCTGCAAGGACATTCATCCCACCAGA
ATCAACTCGGTGATGGATATCGCAATATGCCGCGAGGTGCTCACAAACCTCATTGAAGGCTGCAAAATAC
TCGGCATAGAGGAAAAAAATATTCCAAAGTGGAAAAGACAGCTGGAGGAGCTTCCCGTATACCTTACCGA
TGAGGAAGGCGGCCTTAAGGAGTGGGCATGGGAGTCGATAGAGGAGAACTATAATCACCGACATGTTTCT
CATCATTACGATATATGGCCAGGAAGAGCCGTATCTGTGGATAGGGAGCCCGAGCTGGCACGCGCAATAA
AGATTTCTAACAGAAAGCGCGCCCAGCAGGACGATTCCGCACACGGAATCATTCACGGGGCCTTCTGTGC
GTTAAGACTGAAGGATAAGGAAGAATTTATCCAGAACATGTCGCAGCTGATTAATCACGGCTTTGTAAGA
AGAAACCTTGCAACGGCACATTTCCCTTACAGAGGTCAATTCCCCGATCTTCAGGGCGCAATGCCTGCTC
TTCTGATTGAGATGTGCGTTTACTCAGAGCCCGGATTTGTGGAGTTCTTGCCGGCTCTTCCCGATGATTT
CGCGCAGGGCAGGCTTGTCGGGGTGTGGCTCTATACCTTTGCAAAGTTGGAAAGCATGGAGTGGAGCGAA
AAGGAAATCAAGGTATCCATAACGTCCAACAGGGATCAGACCATCACGTTTATGTTAAGAAACAGAGCGG
CAAAATTCTTTGTAAATGGAAAAGAATATTATCCCTGTGACGGAAAAATCGACTACCACTTTAGCGAGGG
CGAAAAAGCTGATATCTATATTGAGCTGTGACTGGGCCTTTCGTTTTATCTGTTGTTTGTCGGTGAACGC
TCTCCTGAGTAGGACAAATCCGCCGGGAGCGGATTTGAACGTTGCGAAGCAACGGCCCGGAGGGTGGCGG
GCAGGACGCCCGCCATAAACTGCCAGGCATCAAATTAAGCAGAAGGCCATCCTGACGGATGGCCTTTTAG
CTTGGCGTAATCATGGTCATAGCTGTTTCCTGTGTGAAATTGTTATCCGCTCACAATTCCACACAACATA
CGAGCCGGAAGCATAAAGTGTAAAGCCTGGGGTGCCTAATGAGTGAGCTAACTCACATTAATTGCGTTGC
GCTCACTGCCCGCTTTCCAGTCGGGAAACCTGTCGTGCCAGCAGATCTGCGGCGAGCGGTATCAGCTCAC
TCAAAGGCGGTAATACGGTTATCCACAGAATCAGGGGATAACGCAGGAAAGAACATGTGAGCAAAAGGCC
AGCAAAAGGCCAGGAACCGTAAAAAGGCCGCGTTGCTGGCGTTTTTCCATAGGCTCCGCCCCCCTGACGA
GCATCACAAAAATCGACGCTCAAGTCAGAGGTGGCGAAACCCGACAGGACTATAAAGATACCAGGCGTTT
CCCCCTGGAAGCTCCCTCGTGCGCTCTCCTGTTCCGACCCTGCCGCTTACCGGATACCTGTCCGCCTTTC
TCCCTTCGGGAAGCGTGGCGCTTTCTCATAGCTCACGCTGTAGGTATCTCAGTTCGGTGTAGGTCGTTCG
CTCCAAGCTGGGCTGTGTGCACGAACCCCCCGTTCAGCCCGACCGCTGCGCCTTATCCGGTAACTATCGT
CTTGAGTCCAACCCGGTAAGACACGACTTATCGCCACTGGCAGCAGCCACTGGTAACAGGATTAGCAGAG
CGAGGTATGTAGGCGGTGCTACAGAGTTCTTGAAGTGGTGGCCTAACTACGGCTACACTAGAAGAACAGT
ATTTGGTATCTGCGCTCTGCTGAAGCCAGTTACCTTCGGAAAAAGAGTTGGTAGCTCTTGATCCGGCAAA
CAAACCACCGCTGGTAGCGGTGGTTTTTTTGTTTGCAAGCAGCAGATTACGCGCAGAAAAAAAGGATCTC
AAGAAGATCCTTTGATCTTTTCTACGGGGTCTGACGCTCAGTGGAACGAAAACTCACGTTAAGGGATTTT
GGTCATGAGATTATCAAAAAGGATCTTCACCTAGATCCTTTTAAATTAAAAATGAAGTTTTAAATCAATC
TAAAGTATATATGAGTAAACTTGGTCTGACAGTTACCAATGCTTAATCAGTGAGGCACCTATCTCAGCGA
TCTGTCTATTTCGTTCATCCATAGTTGCCTGACTCCCCGTCGTGTAGATAACTACGATACGGGAGGGCTT
ACCATCTGGCCCCAGTGCTGCAATGATACCGCGAGACCCACGCTCACCGGCTCCAGATTTATCAGCAATA
AACCAGCCAGCCGGAAGGGCCGAGCGCAGAAGTGGTCCTGCAACTTTATCCGCCTCCATCCAGTCTATTA
ATTGTTGCCGGGAAGCTAGAGTAAGTAGTTCGCCAGTTAATAGTTTGCGCAACGTTGTTGCCATTGCTAC
AGGCATCGTGGTGTCACGCTCGTCGTTTGGTATGGCTTCATTCAGCTCCGGTTCCCAACGATCAAGGCGA
GTTACATGATCCCCCATGTTGTGCAAAAAAGCGGTTAGCTCCTTCGGTCCTCCGATCGTTGTCAGAAGTA
AGTTGGCCGCAGTGTTATCACTCATGGTTATGGCAGCACTGCATAATTCTCTTACTGTCATGCCATCCGT
AAGATGCTTTTCTGTGACTGGTGAGTACTCAACCAAGTCATTCTGAGAATAGTGTATGCGGCGACCGAGT
TGCTCTTGCCCGGCGTCAATACGGGATAATACCGCGCCACATAGCAGAACTTTAAAAGTGCTCATCATTG
GAAAACGTTCTTCGGGGCGAAAACTCTCAAGGATCTTACCGCTGTTGAGATCCAGTTCGATGTAACCCAC
TCGTGCACCCAACTGATCTTCAGCATCTTTTACTTTCACCAGCATTTCTGGGTGAGCAAAAACAGGAAGG
CAAAATGCCGCAAAAAAGGGAATAAGGGCGACACGGAAATGTTGAATACTCATACTCTTCCTTTTTCAAT
ATTATTGAAGCATTTATCAGGGTTATTGTCTCATGAGCGGATACATATTTGAATGTATTTAGAAAAATAA
ACAAATAGGGGTTCCGCGCACATTTCCCCGAAAAGTGCCACCTGACGTCTAAGAAACCATTATTATCATG
ACATTAACCTATAAAAATAGGCGTATCACGAGGCCCTTTCGTCTCGCGCGTTTCGGTGATGACGGTGAAA
ACCTCTGACACATGCAGCTCCCGGAGACGGTCACAGCTTGTCTGTAAGCGGATGCCGGGAGCAGACAAGC
CCGTCAGGGCGCGTCAGCGGGTGTTGGCGGGTGTCGGGGCTGGCTTAACTATGCGGCATCAGAGCAGATT
GTACTGAGAGTGCACCATATGCGGTGTGAAATACCGCACAGATGCGTAAGGAGAAAATACCGCATCAGGC
GCCATTCGCCATTCAGGCTGCGCAACTGTTGGGAAGGGCGATCGGTGCGGGCCTCTTCGCTATTACGCCA
GCTGGCGAAAGGGGGATGTGCTGCAAGGCGATTAAGTTGGGTAACGCCAGGGTTTTCCCAGTCACGACGT
TGTAAAACGACGGCCAGTGAATTGACAAAGTTTTCTATTTGTGTTAACATTGTTTATATAATAGTGAACA
GTGTTAAGATTAAATGTGAGGTGTTTGTATGGATATTAATGATTATAAAGAGAAGGGACTTTATTTATTA
AGTAGTATGGATGATTTTATTAAAATTAATGATTTGTTTATGGGTAAAGTTGTTTCTCCTGGCTATGTTG
CTTCGGTTTTTGGTGTTTCCAGGTCTACTGTTACACAATGGATTCAAAGACGTAAAATTAGAGCTTTTAA
GTATAAAGGTAAGGAAGGTGACTATATGGTTATACCTATTGCTGATATTATTGATTACAAAAGATTGAGT
AATAATGATTTTATTTATGATAAGTTAGTGAGGTGATTTATTTTATGTTTGACGATAGCTATGTTGTTAA
TGAGTGTTCGTCTAATGTTAGTGAAAATGATAGAGATTTTTGTAGTTTGGTTGGTCGTTTTATGATTATT
AATGGTATAGATAAGTTGGTTATTAAGATTAATAGAAAATTTAATAGGAAATCTTTAAGTTTAGATTTTA
GTGTTGATTTATTCCCTTCTATCAAAGTTTCTGAATTAGTTTTTTTTGATGAGTTTAACAAAACGTGTGG
TTTTTATTTTTCTTTTAATTCTTTTACAATTTTTAAGGCTTTTAGAGATGTTCATAATCATAATAAAATA
TCATTTTATTTTGCATAATTTCGGGTCTGGGCCGCAGACCAGGCCCAGTGCTAACAATATTAATTTTTAA
TGTTAGGAATTGTTTAATTCTTAATTGTGTTTTTAAAGGTAGAATAATTACCCATTCGCCCTTTAGCCAA
CAAAAATTAAGGAGGTATAAACATGGATAAAATGGATTTGATTCTTCAAGATGAAAGACTGGGTGAGATA
TTTAAAGATATAGATTTAACAGATAATGAAAAGAGATATCTTAAATGGTTATGGAAATGGGATTATGAAA
CACGTGATACTTTTGTATCAATTTTTTTGAAGCTAAAAAATGGTGGAAAATGATTTTTTTCTTATCTTGA
TATATTAGAAAAAAGCGTACTCACGAAGTAAGAATTTGTAAAAAAAGAAGGGGGGATTTTTTTGGATGAG
AGTTTGTACAAGCAGATTTTAAGTAATATTATTATTACTCGTGATTATTGTAAAAATGTTTTAGATAATA
TAAAGTTCAATGAAAAAATAATTGATTATTATGTTATGTTACAAAATGATGTTTTTATTGATTTTACTAA
TAAAATAAATTCAATAAGGGATTGTAATAAATATTGGTATTTGGATGTTTATAAAAAGCAGAAAATAAAG
GATTTTAAAAAGACTAATTTGTGTAAAGATAAGTTCTGTAATAATTGTAAGAAAGTTAAACAGGCTTCAA
GAATGCAAAAATATATTCCTGAATTACAGAAATACAAAGATGGCTTATATCATTTTATATTTACTGTTGA
ACATGTGCCAGGTAGTGAATTAAGAGATACTATTGATAGGTTGTTTAAGTCTTTTAAGTCATTTACAAGG
TATTTAAGTGGTAATCTTAAAATAAAAGGTGTTAATTTTGATAAATGGGGTTATAAAGGCTGTGTAAGGT
CTTTAGAGGTAACTTATAGTATGATTGATAATCATATTATGTATCATCCACACTTGCATGTTGCGATGAT
ATTAGATCCTTTTTACGATGGTTTTAATGTTGAAAGGATGCATATAATTAATAAGTTTAGTTATAGCTAT
GGTGTTTTAAAAAGGTTGTTTACTGATGATGAATTATTAATTCAAAAAATTTGGTATTTATTGTTTAATA
ATATTGAGGTTAACATGGCCAATATAAATAATTTAGAGGATGGTTATTCTTGTTTAGTTAATAAGTTTAG
TGATTATGATTATGCGGAGCTGTTTAAGTATATTTGTAAAAATACTGATGAACAAGGTTTACTTATGACT
TATGATATTTTTAAAGATTTATATTTTGCATTACATAATGTTCATCAGATACAAGGCTATGGTTGTTTAT
ATAATATAAGAGATGATACTCAATTAGATTTAAAGGTTGATGACATTTATAATGATTTGATTGATTTATT
ACAAGTTACAGAAAATCCTATACAGTCTATGGAAACTGTACAGGATTTATTAAAGGATACTGAATATACA
ATAATAAGCCGTAAGCGTATATTTAAGTATCTAACACAATTATATCATAAGGATTGATATTTATACCGTC
TGTCGGACTCATGCGGAGGGGGACTTGAGGGGGTCTCCCCTCGCATTGTACGACAGACGGTATTATTATT
ATACAAATTTTTTTTATGTAATTTTTTTTTGTGTAATTTTTTTATACAAATAATATTTCAATTCGAGCTC
GGTACCCGGGGATCCTCTAGAGTCGACCTGCAGGCATGCACGATACAAATTCCTCGTAGGCGCTCGGGAC
CCCTATCTAGCGAACTTTTAGAAAAGATATAAAACATCAGAGTATGGACAGTTGCGGATGTACTTCAGAA
AAGATTAGATGTCTAAAAAGCTTGTAGTTAAAGCTTTTTAGACATCTAAATCTAGGTGCTAAAACAATTC
ATCCAGTAAAATATAATATTTTATTTTCTCCCAATCAGGCTTGATCCCCAGTAAGTCAAAAAATAGCTCG
ACATACTGTTCTTCCCCGATATCCTCCCTGATCGACCGGACGCAGAAGGCAATGTCATACCACTTGTCCG
CCCTGCCGCTTCTCCCAAGATCAATAAAGCCACTTACTTTGCCATCTTTCACAAAGATGTTGCTGTCTCC
CAGGTCGCCGTGGGAAAAGACAAGTTCCTCTTCGGGCTTTTCCGTCTTTAAAAAATCATACAGCTCGCGC
GGATCTTTAAATGGAGTGTCTTCTTCCCAGTTTTCGCAATCCACATCGGCCAGATCGTTATTCAGTAAGT
AATCCAATTCGGCTAAGCGGCTGTCTAAGCTATTCGTATAGGGACAATCCGATATGTCGATGGAGTGAAA
GAGCCTGATGCACTCCGCATACAGCTCGATAATCTTTTCAGGGCTTTGTTCATCTTCATACTCTTCCGAG
CAAAGGACGCCATCGGCCTCACTCATGAGCAGATTGCTCCAGCCATCATGCCGTTCAAAGTGCAGGACCT
TTGGAACAGGCAGCTTTCCTTCCAGCCATAGCATCATGTCCTTTTCCCGTTCCACATCATAGGTGGTCCC
TTTATACCGGCTGTCCGTCATTTTTAAATATAGGTTTTCATTTTCTCCCACCAGCTTATATACCTTAGCA
GGAGACATTCCTTCCGTATCTTTTACGCAGCGGTATTTTTCGATCAGTTTTTTCAATTCCGGTGATATTC
TCATTTTAGCCATTTATTATTTCCTTCCCCTTTTCTACAGTATTTAAAGATACCCCAAGAAGCTAATTAT
AACAAGACGAACTCCAATTCACTGTTCCTTGCATTCTAAAACCTTAAATACCAGAAAACAGCTTTTTCAA
AGTTGTTTTCAAAGTTGGCGTATAACATAGTATCGACGGAGCCGATTTTGAAACCACAATTATGATAGAA
TTTACAAGCTATA
Features (pLannotate 1.2.2; 17 found; start..end, strand, type, name):
    130..321     -  CDS            satA (fragment): STA_BACSU - Also known as yyaR. Experimental evidence at protein level: Swiss-Prot protein existence level 1. Involved in resistance to streptothricin, a broad-spectrum antibiotic produced by streptomycetes. Detoxifies streptothricin via acetylation of the beta amino group of the first beta-lysyl moiety of streptothricin. From Bacillus subtilis (strain 168).
   5004..6416    +  CDS            xylA: XYLA_THEST - Experimental evidence at protein level: Swiss-Prot protein existence level 1. From Thermoclostridium stercorarium (Clostridium stercorarium).
   8920..8979    +  terminator     rrnB T1 terminator (fragment): Escherichia coli rrnB; transcription terminator T1 from the E. coli rrnB gene
   9071..9098    +  terminator     rrnB T2 terminator: transcription terminator T2 from the E. coli rrnB gene
   9138..9160    -  protein_bind   lac operator (fragment): The lac repressor binds to the lac operator to inhibit transcription in E. coli. This inhibition can be relieved by adding lactose or isopropyl-β-D-thiogalactopyranoside (IPTG). lac repressor encoded by lacI
   9164..9194    -  promoter       lac promoter: promoter for the E. coli lac operon
   9209..9230    -  protein_bind   CAP binding site: CAP binding activates transcription in the presence of cAMP. E. coli catabolite activator protein
   9243..9282    -  CDS            lacI (fragment): lac repressor; lacI; The lac repressor binds to the lac operator to inhibit transcription in E. coli. This inhibition can be relieved by adding lactose or isopropyl-β-D-thiogalactopyranoside (IPTG).
   9424..10012   -  rep_origin     ori: high-copy-number ColE1/pMB1/pBR322/pUC origin of replication
  10183..11043   -  CDS            AmpR: β-lactamase; bla; confers resistance to ampicillin, carbenicillin, and related antibiotics
  11044..11148   -  promoter       AmpR promoter: bla
  11243..11278   +  CDS            rop (fragment): Rop protein, which maintains plasmids at low copy number; rop
  11380..11479   +  misc_feature   bom (fragment): basis of mobility region from pBR322
  11485..11642   -  CDS            lacZα (fragment): LacZα fragment of β-galactosidase; lacZ fragment
  13990..14040   +  misc_feature   MCS (fragment): pUC18/19 multiple cloning site
  14199..14993   -  CDS            KanR: aminoglycoside phosphotransferase; aphA-3; confers resistance to kanamycin
  15089..131     -  CDS            satA (fragment) (across the origin): STA_BACSU - Also known as yyaR. Experimental evidence at protein level: Swiss-Prot protein existence level 1. Involved in resistance to streptothricin, a broad-spectrum antibiotic produced by streptomycetes. Detoxifies streptothricin via acetylation of the beta amino group of the first beta-lysyl moiety of streptothricin. From Bacillus subtilis (strain 168).
