[The description below was written by a language model from this plasmid's Addgene catalogue record and pLannotate feature annotations shown in this document.]
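Description:
pLL1276 is a bacterial expression plasmid of about 15.2 kb, built by Gibson assembly on the 7.2 kb pLL1270 backbone. It is propagated in E. coli under kanamycin selection. The annotation shows an aphA-3-type KanR gene next to a fragment resembling a streptothricin acetyltransferase. It also shows a ColE1/pMB1-family origin and an AmpR cassette with its own promoter, in which the depositor notes sequence mismatches. The catalogue lists the plasmid as low copy, although the annotation tool labels the origin as the high-copy type. Only short remnants of rop, bom, lacZα, lacI and a pUC multiple cloning site are detected. A stretch of more than 2 kb between the lacZα and MCS remnants carries no annotation, and the record does not state what it contains.

The payload is four glycoside hydrolase genes from the organism designated LL1355: alpha-Xylp_1211, beta-Xylp_1710, alpha-L-Araf_996 and alpha-L-Galp_697. Their names suggest α-xylosidase, β-xylosidase, α-L-arabinofuranosidase and α-L-galactosidase activities. Each is listed with the Clostridium thermocellum DSM1313 cellobiose phosphorylase (Clo1313_1954) promoter, though the record does not say whether this means one shared promoter or separate copies. rrnB T1/T2 terminator elements lie downstream of the insert region. Only one insert-region feature is annotated, a roughly 1.4 kb CDS matched to a Thermoclostridium stercorarium "xylA" protein, whose length is consistent with the arabinofuranosidase insert.

The promoter choice suggests expression of these hemicellulose side-chain-removing enzymes in C. thermocellum or a related thermophile, but the record does not name a target host. The depositor reports several amino-acid substitutions in three of the inserts and considers them functionally unimportant. The sequenced version is 14 nt longer than the depositor's reference.
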