Addgene plasmid #129407: pLL1276
Purpose: Expression plasmid with pLL1270 as backbone and alpha-Xylp_1211, alpha-L-Galp_697, alpha-L-Araf_996 and beta-Xylp_1710 as inserts
Depositing lab: Lee Lynd. Depositing organization: Dartmouth College and Medical School.
Backbone
  Vector backbone: pLL1270
  Backbone size w/o insert (bp): 7210
  Total vector size (bp): 15189
  Vector type: Bacterial Expression
Growth in bacteria
  Bacterial resistance: Kanamycin, 50 μg/mL
  Growth temperature: 37°C
  Growth strain: DH5alpha
  Copy number: Low Copy
Gene/Insert 1
  Gene/Insert name: alpha-Xylp_1211 (Ga0256695_ 1211)
  Species: LL1355
  Insert size (bp): 1980
  GenBank ID: NZ_RSDX01000001
  Promoter: Clostridium thermocellum DSM1313 Cellobiose phosphorylase (CBP) Clo1313_1954
  Cloning method: Gibson Cloning
  Sequencing primers: 5′ TTATAGAGCTTAGGGAGAGG; 3′ CTGTCAAATATCGCCTTC
Gene/Insert 2
  Gene/Insert name: beta-Xylp_1710
  Species: LL1355
  Insert size (bp): 2037
  GenBank ID: NZ_RSDX01000001
  Promoter: Clostridium thermocellum DSM1313 Cellobiose phosphorylase (CBP) Clo1313_1954
  Cloning method: Gibson Cloning
  Sequencing primers: 5′ TTAGGGAAAACAGACAGG; 3′ GGTGTGCTTATTTGGTGT
Gene/Insert 3
  Gene/Insert name: alpha-L-AraF_996
  Species: LL1355
  Insert size (bp): 1419
  GenBank ID: NZ_RSDX01000001
  Promoter: Clostridium thermocellum DSM1313 Cellobiose phosphorylase (CBP) Clo1313_1954
  Cloning method: Gibson Cloning
  Sequencing primers: 5′ AGGGTAAAGGCGAATATG; 3′ TACTATTGAACGCCTGCT
Gene/Insert 4
  Gene/Insert name: alpha-L-Galp_697
  Species: LL1355
  Insert size (bp): 2475
  GenBank ID: NZ_RSDX01000001
  Promoter: Clostridium thermocellum DSM1313 Cellobiose phosphorylase (CBP) Clo1313_1954
  Cloning method: Gibson Cloning
  Sequencing primers: 5′ GGATTTGTGGAGTTCTTG; 3′ TGTCCTTCTCTACTCCTCC
Terms and licenses: Academic/Nonprofit Terms; Industry Terms: Not Available to Industry
Depositor comments: There exist mismatches compared to the expected reference that are not of functional concern to the. plasmid. These include T346A in alpha-xylp, D547G in beta xylp, E565K, R649G in Alpha-L-Galp, and mismatches in AmpR.
How to cite: pLL1276 was a gift from Lee Lynd (Addgene plasmid # 129407 ; http://n2t.net/addgene:129407 ; RRID:Addgene_129407)
